Addgene plasmid #89716: MSCV-IRES-Tomato MEF2C S222A
Purpose: Retroviral gene expression vector for MEF2C-S222A expression
Depositing lab: Alex Kentsis. Depositing organization: Memorial Sloan-Kettering Cancer Center. Publication: MEF2C Phosphorylation Is Required for Chemotherapy Resistance in Acute Myeloid Leukemia. Brown FC, Still E, Koche RP, Yim CY, Takao S, Cifani P, Reed C, Gunasekera S, Ficarro SB, Romanienko P, Mark W, McCarthy C, de Stanchina E, Gonen M, Seshan V, Bhola P, O'Donnell C, Spitzer B, Stutzke C, Lavallee VP, Hebert J, Krivtsov AV, Melnick A, Paietta EM, Tallman MS, Letai A, Sauvageau G, Pouliot G, Levine R, Marto JA, Armstrong SA, Kentsis A. Cancer Discov. 2018 Apr;8(4):478-497. doi: 10.1158/2159-8290.CD-17-1271. Epub 2018 Feb 5. PubMed 29431698.
Backbone
  Vector backbone: MSCV-IRES-Tomato
  Backbone manufacturer: Scott Armstrong
  Backbone size w/o insert (bp): 6957
  Total vector size (bp): 8379
  Vector type: Mammalian Expression, Retroviral
  Selectable markers: tdTomato
Growth in bacteria
  Bacterial resistance: Ampicillin, 100 μg/mL
  Growth temperature: 30°C
  Growth strain: NEB Stable
  Copy number: Low Copy
Gene/Insert
  Gene/Insert name: MEF2C
  Species: H. sapiens (human)
  Insert size (bp): 1422
  GenBank ID: NM_002397.4
  Entrez Gene: MEF2C (a.k.a. C5DELq14.3, DEL5q14.3, NEDHSIL)
Terms and licenses: Academic/Nonprofit Terms; Industry Terms: Not Available to Industry
How to cite: MSCV-IRES-Tomato MEF2C S222A was a gift from Alex Kentsis (Addgene plasmid # 89716 ; http://n2t.net/addgene:89716 ; RRID:Addgene_89716)
