[The description below was written by a language model from this plasmid's Addgene catalogue record and pLannotate feature annotations shown in this document.]
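Description:
MSCV-IRES-Tomato MEF2C S222A is a gammaretroviral mammalian expression vector built on the murine stem cell virus (MSCV) backbone MSCV-IRES-Tomato. It delivers a serine-222-to-alanine mutant of the human transcription factor MEF2C. The proviral cassette is flanked by MESV-derived 5' and 3' long terminal repeats. The 5' LTR acts as the promoter for the genomic transcript, since no separate internal promoter is annotated. Downstream of it lie the Ψ packaging signal and a truncated, start-codon-less MMLV gag segment, which together support efficient encapsidation of the RNA when the plasmid is introduced into a packaging cell line that supplies gag-pol and env in trans.

The roughly 1.4 kb MEF2C coding sequence follows the extended packaging region. After it come an EMCV internal ribosome entry site and tdTomato. Both proteins are therefore translated from a single bicistronic transcript, and the red-orange fluorescence marks transduced cells for tracking or sorting. This takes the place of a drug selection marker in mammalian cells.

The bacterial portion carries a ColE1/pUC-type origin and the β-lactamase gene for ampicillin selection, along with non-functional remnants of lac, rop, tetracycline-resistance and env sequences left over from earlier cloning. The catalogue lists the plasmid as low copy and propagated in a recombination-reduced strain, which is common for LTR-containing vectors. The sequenced record (8,554 nt) is slightly longer than the stated total size of 8,379 bp.

Judging by the associated publication, the non-phosphorylatable S222A allele is used to test the role of MEF2C phosphorylation in chemotherapy resistance in acute myeloid leukemia.
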