Features (pLannotate 1.2.2; 21 found; start..end, strand, type, name):
    579..920     +  misc_feature   MESV Ψ: packaging signal of murine embryonic stem cell virus
    987..1403    +  CDS            gag (truncated): truncated Moloney murine leukemia virus (MMLV) gag gene lacking the start codon
   1427..2845    +  CDS            MEF2C: MEF2C_HUMAN - Experimental evidence at protein level: Swiss-Prot protein existence level 1. Transcription activator which binds specifically to the MEF2 element present in the regulatory regions of many muscle-specific genes. Controls cardiac morphogenesis and myogenesis, and is also involved in vascular development. Enhances transcriptional activation mediated by SOX18. Plays an essential role in hippocampal-dependent learning and memory by suppressing the number of excitatory synapses and thus regulating basal and evoked synaptic transmission. Crucial for normal neuronal development, distrib
   2849..2872    +  misc_feature   MCS (fragment): pBluescript multiple cloning site
   2976..3438    +  misc_feature   IRES: internal ribosome entry site (IRES) of the encephalomyocarditis virus (EMCV)
   3452..4879    +  CDS            tdTomato: tdTomato is a basic (constitutively fluorescent) orange fluorescent protein published in 2004, derived from Discosoma sp.. It is reported to be a somewhat slowly-maturing tandem dimer with low acid sensitivity.
   4883..4907    +  misc_feature   MCS (fragment): pBluescript multiple cloning site
   4947..5461    +  LTR            3' LTR: 3' long terminal repeat from murine embryonic stem cell virus
   5623..5639    -  protein_bind   lac operator: The lac repressor binds to the lac operator to inhibit transcription in E. coli. This inhibition can be relieved by adding lactose or isopropyl-β-D-thiogalactopyranoside (IPTG). lac repressor encoded by lacI
   5647..5677    -  promoter       lac promoter: promoter for the E. coli lac operon
   5692..5713    -  protein_bind   CAP binding site: CAP binding activates transcription in the presence of cAMP. E. coli catabolite activator protein
   5726..5818    -  CDS            lacI (fragment): lac repressor; lacI; The lac repressor binds to the lac operator to inhibit transcription in E. coli. This inhibition can be relieved by adding lactose or isopropyl-β-D-thiogalactopyranoside (IPTG).
   6001..6589    -  rep_origin     ori: high-copy-number ColE1/pMB1/pBR322/pUC origin of replication
   6760..7620    -  CDS            AmpR: β-lactamase; bla; confers resistance to ampicillin, carbenicillin, and related antibiotics
   7621..7725    -  promoter       AmpR promoter: bla
   7820..7855    +  CDS            rop (fragment): Rop protein, which maintains plasmids at low copy number; rop
   7957..8056    +  misc_feature   bom (fragment): basis of mobility region from pBR322
   8062..8211    -  CDS            lacZα (fragment): LacZα fragment of β-galactosidase; lacZ fragment
   8211..8412    -  CDS            TcR (fragment): tetracycline efflux protein; tet; confers resistance to tetracycline
   8413..8511    +  CDS            env (fragment): murine leukemia virus gPr80 envelope polyprotein precursor; env; proteolytically cleaved into gp70SU and p15TM subunits
   8553..515     +  LTR            5' LTR (across the origin): 5' long terminal repeat from murine embryonic stem cell virus
>Addgene plasmid #89716 | MSCV-IRES-Tomato MEF2C S222A | addgene full sequence | sequence record 178895 | Addgene NGS Result
TGAAAGACCCCACCTGTAGGTTTGGCAAGCTAGCTTAAGTAACGCCATTTTGCAAGGCATGGAAAATACA
TAACTGAGAATAGAGAAGTTCAGATCAAGGTTAGGAACAGAGAGACAGCAGAATATGGGCCAAACAGGAT
ATCTGTGGTAAGCAGTTCCTGCCCCGGCTCAGGGCCAAGAACAGATGGTCCCCAGATGCGGTCCCGCCCT
CAGCAGTTTCTAGAGAACCATCAGATGTTTCCAGGGTGCCCCAAGGACCTGAAATGACCCTGTGCCTTAT
TTGAACTAACCAATCAGTTCGCTTCTCGCTTCTGTTCGCGCGCTTCTGCTCCCCGAGCTCAATAAAAGAG
CCCACAACCCCTCACTCGGCGCGCCAGTCCTCCGATAGACTGCGTCGCCCGGGTACCCGTATTCCCAATA
AAGCCTCTTGCTGTTTGCATCCGAATCGTGGACTCGCTGATCCTTGGGAGGGTCTCCTCAGATTGATTGA
CTGCCCACCTCGGGGGTCTTTCATTTGGAGGTTCCACCGAGATTTGGAGACCCCTGCCCAGGGACCACCG
ACCCCCCCGCCGGGAGGTAAGCTGGCCAGCGGTCGTTTCGTGTCTGTCTCTGTCTTTGTGCGTGTTTGTG
CCGGCATCTAATGTTTGCGCCTGCGTCTGTACTAGTTAGCTAACTAGCTCTGTATCTGGCGGACCCGTGG
TGGAACTGACGAGTTCTGAACACCCGGCCGCAACCCTGGGAGACGTCCCAGGGACTTTGGGGGCCGTTTT
TGTGGCCCGACCTGAGGAAGGGAGTCGATGTGGAATCCGACCCCGTCAGGATATGTGGTTCTGGTAGGAG
ACGAGAACCTAAAACAGTTCCCGCCTCCGTCTGAATTTTTGCTTTCGGTTTGGAACCGAAGCCGCGCGTC
TTGTCTGCTGCAGCGCTGCAGCATCGTTCTGTGTTGTCTCTGTCTGACTGTGTTTCTGTATTTGTCTGAA
AATTAGGGCCAGACTGTTACCACTCCCTTAAGTTTGACCTTAGGTCACTGGAAAGATGTCGAGCGGATCG
CTCACAACCAGTCGGTAGATGTCAAGAAGAGACGTTGGGTTACCTTCTGCTCTGCAGAATGGCCAACCTT
TAACGTCGGATGGCCGCGAGACGGCACCTTTAACCGAGACCTCATCACCCAGGTTAAGATCAAGGTCTTT
TCACCTGGCCCGCATGGACACCCAGACCAGGTCCCCTACATCGTGACCTGGGAAGCCTTGGCTTTTGACC
CCCCTCCCTGGGTCAAGCCCTTTGTACACCCTAAGCCTCCGCCTCCTCTTCCTCCATCCGCCCCGTCTCT
CCCCCTTGAACCTCCTCGTTCGACCCCGCCTCGATCCTCCCTTTATCCAGCCCTCACTCCTTCTCTAGGC
GCCGGAATTAGATCTCTCGAGCCACCATGGGGAGAAAAAAGATTCAGATTACGAGGATTATGGATGAACG
TAACAGACAGGTGACATTTACAAAGAGGAAATTTGGGTTGATGAAGAAGGCTTATGAGCTGAGCGTGCTG
TGTGACTGTGAGATTGCGCTGATCATCTTCAACAGCACCAACAAGCTGTTCCAGTATGCCAGCACCGACA
TGGACAAAGTGCTTCTCAAGTACACGGAGTACAACGAGCCGCATGAGAGCCGGACAAACTCAGACATCGT
GGAGACGTTGAGAAAGAAGGGCCTTAATGGCTGTGACAGCCCAGACCCCGATGCGGACGATTCCGTAGGT
CACAGCCCTGAGTCTGAGGACAAGTACAGGAAAATTAACGAAGATATTGATCTAATGATCAGCAGGCAAA
GATTGTGTGCTGTTCCACCTCCCAACTTCGAGATGCCAGTCTCCATCCCAGTGTCCAGCCACAACAGTTT
GGTGTACAGCAACCCTGTCAGCTCACTGGGAAACCCCAACCTATTGCCACTGGCTCACCCTTCTCTGCAG
AGGAATAGTATGTCTCCTGGTGTAACACATCGACCTCCAAGTGCAGGTAACACAGGTGGTCTGATGGGTG
GAGACCTCACGTCTGGTGCAGGCACCAGTGCAGGGAACGGGTATGGCAATCCCCGAAACGCACCAGGTCT
GCTGGTCTCACCTGGTAACTTGAACAAGAATATGCAAGCAAAATCTCCTCCCCCAATGAATTTAGGAATG
AATAACCGTAAACCAGATCTCCGAGTTCTTATTCCACCAGGCAGCAAGAATACGATGCCATCAGTGTCTG
AGGATGTCGACCTGCTTTTGAATCAAAGGATAAATAACTCCCAGTCGGCTCAGTCATTGGCTACCCCAGT
GGTTTCCGTAGCAACTCCTACTTTACCAGGACAAGGAATGGGAGGATATCCATCAGCCATTTCAACAACA
TATGGTACCGAGTACTCTCTGAGTAGTGCAGACCTGTCATCTCTGTCTGGGTTTAACACCGCCAGCGCTC
TTCACCTTGGTTCAGTAACTGGCTGGCAACAGCAACACCTACATAACATGCCACCATCTGCCCTCAGTCA
GTTGGGAGCTTGCACTAGCACTCATTTATCTCAGAGTTCAAATCTCTCCCTGCCTTCTACTCAAAGCCTC
AACATCAAGTCAGAACCTGTTTCTCCTCCTAGAGACCGTACCACCACCCCTTCGAGATACCCACAACACA
CGCGCCACGAGGCGGGGAGATCTCCTGTTGACAGCTTGAGCAGCTGTAGCAGTTCGTACGACGGGAGCGA
CCGAGAGGATCACCGGAACGAATTCCACTCCCCCATTGGACTCACCAGACCTTCGCCGGACGAAAGGGAA
AGTCCCTCAGTCAAGCGCATGCGACTTTCTGAAGGATGGGCAACATAAGGATCCCCCGGGCTGCAGGAAT
TCCGCCCCCCCCCCCTAACGTTACTGGCCGAAGCCGCTTGGAATAAGGCCGGTGTGCGTTTGTCTATATG
TTATTTTCCACCATATTGCCGTCTTTTGGCAATGTGAGGGCCCGGAAACCTGGCCCTGTCTTCTTGACGA
GCATTCCTAGGGGTCTTTCCCCTCTCGCCAAAGGAATGCAAGGTCTGTTGAATGTCGTGAAGGAAGCAGT
TCCTCTGGAAGCTTCTTGAAGACAAACAACGTCTGTAGCGACCCTTTGCAGGCAGCGGAACCCCCCACCT
GGCGACAGGTGCCTCTGCGGCCAAAAGCCACGTGTATAAGATACACCTGCAAAGGCGGCACAACCCCAGT
GCCACGTTGTGAGTTGGATAGTTGTGGAAAGAGTCAAATGGCTCTCCTCAAGCGTATTCAACAAGGGGCT
GAAGGATGCCCAGAAGGTACCCCATTGTATGGGATCTGATCTGGGGCCTCGGTGCACATGCTTTACATGT
GTTTAGTCGAGGTTAAAAAAACGTCTAGGCCCCCCGAACCACGGGGACGTGGTTTTCCTTTGAAAAACAC
GATGATAATATGGCCACAACCATGGTGAGCAAGGGCGAGGAGGTCATCAAAGAGTTCATGCGCTTCAAGG
TGCGCATGGAGGGCTCCATGAACGGCCACGAGTTCGAGATCGAGGGCGAGGGCGAGGGCCGCCCCTACGA
GGGCACCCAGACCGCCAAGCTGAAGGTGACCAAGGGCGGCCCCCTGCCCTTCGCCTGGGACATCCTGTCC
CCCCAGTTCATGTACGGCTCCAAGGCGTACGTGAAGCACCCCGCCGACATCCCCGATTACAAGAAGCTGT
CCTTCCCCGAGGGCTTCAAGTGGGAGCGCGTGATGAACTTCGAGGACGGCGGTCTGGTGACCGTGACCCA
GGACTCCTCCCTGCAGGACGGCACGCTGATCTACAAGGTGAAGATGCGCGGCACCAACTTCCCCCCCGAC
GGCCCCGTAATGCAGAAGAAGACCATGGGCTGGGAGGCCTCCACCGAGCGCCTGTACCCCCGCGACGGCG
TGCTGAAGGGCGAGATCCACCAGGCCCTGAAGCTGAAGGACGGCGGCCACTACCTGGTGGAGTTCAAGAC
CATCTACATGGCCAAGAAGCCCGTGCAACTGCCCGGCTACTACTACGTGGACACCAAGCTGGACATCACC
TCCCACAACGAGGACTACACCATCGTGGAACAGTACGAGCGCTCCGAGGGCCGCCACCACCTGTTCCTGG
GGCATGGCACCGGCAGCACCGGCAGCGGCAGCTCCGGCACCGCCTCCTCCGAGGACAACAACATGGCCGT
CATCAAAGAGTTCATGCGCTTCAAGGTGCGCATGGAGGGCTCCATGAACGGCCACGAGTTCGAGATCGAG
GGCGAGGGCGAGGGCCGCCCCTACGAGGGCACCCAGACCGCCAAGCTGAAGGTGACCAAGGGCGGCCCCC
TGCCCTTCGCCTGGGACATCCTGTCCCCCCAGTTCATGTACGGCTCCAAGGCGTACGTGAAGCACCCCGC
CGACATCCCCGATTACAAGAAGCTGTCCTTCCCCGAGGGCTTCAAGTGGGAGCGCGTGATGAACTTCGAG
GACGGCGGTCTGGTGACCGTGACCCAGGACTCCTCCCTGCAGGACGGCACGCTGATCTACAAGGTGAAGA
TGCGCGGCACCAACTTCCCCCCCGACGGCCCCGTAATGCAGAAGAAGACCATGGGCTGGGAGGCCTCCAC
CGAGCGCCTGTACCCCCGCGACGGCGTGCTGAAGGGCGAGATCCACCAGGCCCTGAAGCTGAAGGACGGC
GGCCACTACCTGGTGGAGTTCAAGACCATCTACATGGCCAAGAAGCCCGTGCAACTGCCCGGCTACTACT
ACGTGGACACCAAGCTGGACATCACCTCCCACAACGAGGACTACACCATCGTGGAACAGTACGAGCGCTC
CGAGGGCCGCCACCACCTGTTCCTGTACGGCATGGACGAGCTGTACAAGTAAGAATTCGATATCAAGCTT
ATCGATAAAATAAAAGATTTTATTTAGTCTCCAGAAAAAGGGGGGAATGAAAGACCCCACCTGTAGGTTT
GGCAAGCTAGCTTAAGTAACGCCATTTTGCAAGGCATGGAAAATACATAACTGAGAATAGAGAAGTTCAG
ATCAAGGTTAGGAACAGAGAGACAGCAGAATATGGGCCAAACAGGATATCTGTGGTAAGCAGTTCCTGCC
CCGGCTCAGGGCCAAGAACAGATGGTCCCCAGATGCGGTCCCGCCCTCAGCAGTTTCTAGAGAACCATCA
GATGTTTCCAGGGTGCCCCAAGGACCTGAAATGACCCTGTGCCTTATTTGAACTAACCAATCAGTTCGCT
TCTCGCTTCTGTTCGCGCGCTTCTGCTCCCCGAGCTCAATAAAAGAGCCCACAACCCCTCACTCGGCGCG
CCAGTCCTCCGATAGACTGCGTCGCCCGGGTACCCGTGTATCCAATAAACCCTCTTGCAGTTGCATCCGA
CTTGTGGTCTCGCTGTTCCTTGGGAGGGTCTCCTCTGAGTGATTGACTACCCGTCAGCGGGGGTCTTTCA
TGGGTAACAGTTTCTTGAAGTTGGAGAACAACATTCTGAGGGTAGGAGTCGAATATTAAGTAATCCTGAC
TCAATTAGCCACTGTTTTGAATCCACATACTCCAATACTCCTGAAATAGTTCATTATGGACAGCGCAGAA
AGAGCTGGGGAGAATTGTGAAATTGTTATCCGCTCACAATTCCACACAACATACGAGCCGGAAGCATAAA
GTGTAAAGCCTGGGGTGCCTAATGAGTGAGCTAACTCACATTAATTGCGTTGCGCTCACTGCCCGCTTTC
CAGTCGGGAAACCTGTCGTGCCAGCTGCATTAATGAATCGGCCAACGCGCGGGGAGAGGCGGTTTGCGTA
TTGGGCGCTCTTCCGCTTCCTCGCTCACTGACTCGCTGCGCTCGGTCGTTCGGCTGCGGCGAGCGGTATC
AGCTCACTCAAAGGCGGTAATACGGTTATCCACAGAATCAGGGGATAACGCAGGAAAGAACATGTGAGCA
AAAGGCCAGCAAAAGGCCAGGAACCGTAAAAAGGCCGCGTTGCTGGCGTTTTTCCATAGGCTCCGCCCCC
CTGACGAGCATCACAAAAATCGACGCTCAAGTCAGAGGTGGCGAAACCCGACAGGACTATAAAGATACCA
GGCGTTTCCCCCTGGAAGCTCCCTCGTGCGCTCTCCTGTTCCGACCCTGCCGCTTACCGGATACCTGTCC
GCCTTTCTCCCTTCGGGAAGCGTGGCGCTTTCTCATAGCTCACGCTGTAGGTATCTCAGTTCGGTGTAGG
TCGTTCGCTCCAAGCTGGGCTGTGTGCACGAACCCCCCGTTCAGCCCGACCGCTGCGCCTTATCCGGTAA
CTATCGTCTTGAGTCCAACCCGGTAAGACACGACTTATCGCCACTGGCAGCAGCCACTGGTAACAGGATT
AGCAGAGCGAGGTATGTAGGCGGTGCTACAGAGTTCTTGAAGTGGTGGCCTAACTACGGCTACACTAGAA
GAACAGTATTTGGTATCTGCGCTCTGCTGAAGCCAGTTACCTTCGGAAAAAGAGTTGGTAGCTCTTGATC
CGGCAAACAAACCACCGCTGGTAGCGGTGGTTTTTTTGTTTGCAAGCAGCAGATTACGCGCAGAAAAAAA
GGATCTCAAGAAGATCCTTTGATCTTTTCTACGGGGTCTGACGCTCAGTGGAACGAAAACTCACGTTAAG
GGATTTTGGTCATGAGATTATCAAAAAGGATCTTCACCTAGATCCTTTTAAATTAAAAATGAAGTTTTAA
ATCAATCTAAAGTATATATGAGTAAACTTGGTCTGACAGTTACCAATGCTTAATCAGTGAGGCACCTATC
TCAGCGATCTGTCTATTTCGTTCATCCATAGTTGCCTGACTCCCCGTCGTGTAGATAACTACGATACGGG
AGGGCTTACCATCTGGCCCCAGTGCTGCAATGATACCGCGAGACCCACGCTCACCGGCTCCAGATTTATC
AGCAATAAACCAGCCAGCCGGAAGGGCCGAGCGCAGAAGTGGTCCTGCAACTTTATCCGCCTCCATCCAG
TCTATTAATTGTTGCCGGGAAGCTAGAGTAAGTAGTTCGCCAGTTAATAGTTTGCGCAACGTTGTTGCCA
TTGCTACAGGCATCGTGGTGTCACGCTCGTCGTTTGGTATGGCTTCATTCAGCTCCGGTTCCCAACGATC
AAGGCGAGTTACATGATCCCCCATGTTGTGCAAAAAAGCGGTTAGCTCCTTCGGTCCTCCGATCGTTGTC
AGAAGTAAGTTGGCCGCAGTGTTATCACTCATGGTTATGGCAGCACTGCATAATTCTCTTACTGTCATGC
CATCCGTAAGATGCTTTTCTGTGACTGGTGAGTACTCAACCAAGTCATTCTGAGAATAGTGTATGCGGCG
ACCGAGTTGCTCTTGCCCGGCGTCAATACGGGATAATACCGCGCCACATAGCAGAACTTTAAAAGTGCTC
ATCATTGGAAAACGTTCTTCGGGGCGAAAACTCTCAAGGATCTTACCGCTGTTGAGATCCAGTTCGATGT
AACCCACTCGTGCACCCAACTGATCTTCAGCATCTTTTACTTTCACCAGCGTTTCTGGGTGAGCAAAAAC
AGGAAGGCAAAATGCCGCAAAAAAGGGAATAAGGGCGACACGGAAATGTTGAATACTCATACTCTTCCTT
TTTCAATATTATTGAAGCATTTATCAGGGTTATTGTCTCATGAGCGGATACATATTTGAATGTATTTAGA
AAAATAAACAAATAGGGGTTCCGCGCACATTTCCCCGAAAAGTGCCACCTGACGTCTAAGAAACCATTAT
TATCATGACATTAACCTATAAAAATAGGCGTATCACGAGGCCCTTTCGTCTCGCGCGTTTCGGTGATGAC
GGTGAAAACCTCTGACACATGCAGCTCCCGGAGACGGTCACAGCTTGTCTGTAAGCGGATGCCGGGAGCA
GACAAGCCCGTCAGGGCGCGTCAGCGGGTGTTGGCGGGTGTCGGGGCTGGCTTAACTATGCGGCATCAGA
GCAGATTGTACTGAGAGTGCACCATATGCGGTGTGAAATACCGCACAGATGCGTAAGGAGAAAATACCGC
ATCAGGCGCCATTCGCCATTCAGGCTGCGCAACTGTTGGGAAGGGCGATCGGTGCGGGCCTCTTCGCTAT
TACGCCAGCTGGCGAAAGGGGGATGTGCTGCAAGGCGATTAAGTTGGGTAACGCCAGGGTTTTCCCAGTC
ACGACGTTGTAAAACGACGGCGCAAGGAATGGTGCATGCAAGGAGATGGCGCCCAACAGTCCCCCGGCCA
CGGGGCCTGCCACCATACCCACGCCGAAACAAGCGCTCATGAGCCCGAAGTGGCGAGCCCGATCTTCCCC
ATCGGTGATGTCGGCGATATAGGCGCCAGCAACCGCACCTGTGGCGCCGGTGATGCCGGCCACGATGCGT
CCGGCGTAGAGGCGATTAGTCCAATTTGTTAAAGACAGGATATCAGTGGTCCAGGCTCTAGTTTTGACTC
AACAATATCACCAGCTGAAGCCTATAGAGTACGAGCCATAGATAAAATAAAAGATTTTATTTAGTCTCCA
GAAAAAGGGGGGAA
